>Addgene plasmid #86286 | pFETCh_KLF9 | addgene full sequence | sequence record 171192 | Addgene NGS Result
AAGATCAAAGGATCTTCTTGAGATCCTTTTTTTCTGCGCGTAATCTGCTGCTTGCAAACAAAAAAACCAC
CGCTACCAGCGGTGGTTTGTTTGCCGGATCAAGAGCTACCAACTCTTTTTCCGAAGGTAACTGGCTTCAG
CAGAGCGCAGATACCAAATACTGTTCTTCTAGTGTAGCCGTAGTTAGGCCACCACTTCAAGAACTCTGTA
GCACCGCCTACATACCTCGCTCTGCTAATCCTGTTACCAGTGGCTGCTGCCAGTGGCGATAAGTCGTGTC
TTACCGGGTTGGACTCAAGACGATAGTTACCGGATAAGGCGCAGCGGTCGGGCTGAACGGGGGGTTCGTG
CACACAGCCCAGCTTGGAGCGAACGACCTACACCGAACTGAGATACCTACAGCGTGAGCTATGAGAAAGC
GCCACGCTTCCCGAAGGGAGAAAGGCGGACAGGTATCCGGTAAGCGGCAGGGTCGGAACAGGAGAGCGCA
CGAGGGAGCTTCCAGGGGGAAACGCCTGGTATCTTTATAGTCCTGTCGGGTTTCGCCACCTCTGACTTGA
GCGTCGATTTTTGTGATGCTCGTCAGGGGGGCGGAGCCTATGGAAAAACGCCAGCAACGCGGCCTTTTTA
CGGTTCCTGGCCTTTTGCTGGCCTTTTGCTCACATGTTCTTTCCTGCGTTATCCCCTGATTCTGTGGATA
ACCGTATTACCGCCTTTGAGTGAGCTGATACCGCTCGCCGCAGCCGAACGACCGAGCGCAGCGAGTCAGT
GAGCGAGGAAGCGGAAGAAGCTCGCACATTCAGCAGCGTTTTTCAGCGCGTTTTCGATCAACGTTTCAAT
GTTGGTATCAACACCAGGTTTAACTTTGAACTTATCGGCACTGACGGTTACTGATTTTGAACTTTTGCTT
TGCCACGGAACGGTCTGCGTTGTCGGGAAGATGCGTGATCTGATCCTTCAACTCAGCAAAAGTTCCCAAT
ACGCAAACCGCCTCTCCCCGCGCGTTGGCCGATTCATTAATGCAGCTGGCACGACAGGTTTCCCGACTGG
AAAGCGGGCAGTGAGCGCAACGCAATTAATGTGAGTTAGCTCACTCATTAGGCACCCCAGGCTTTACACT
TTATGCTTCCGGCTCGTATGTTGTGTGGAATTGTGAGCGGATAACAATTTCACACAGGAAACAGCTATGA
CCATGATTACGCCAAGCTTGCATGCCTGCAGGTCGACTCTAGAGGATCCCCGGGTACCGAGCTCGAATTA
GCTTGCATGCCTGCAGGTCAATTCCCTGGCATTATGCCCAGTACATGACCTTATGGGACTTTCCTACTTG
GCAGTACATCTACGTATTAGTCATCGCTATTACCATGGTGATGCGGTTTTGGCAGTACATCAATGGGCGT
GGATAGCGGTTTGACTCACGGGGATTTCAAGTCTCCACCCCATTGACGTCAATGGGAGTTTGTTTTGGCA
CCAAAATCAACGGGACTTTCCAAAATGTCGTAACAACTCCGCCCCATTGACGCAAATGGGCGGTAGGCGT
GTACGGTGGGAGGTCTATATAAGCAGAGCTCGTTTAGTGAACCGTCAGATCGCCTGGAGACGCCATCCAC
GCTGTTTTGACCTCCATAGGAGACACCGGGACCGATCCAGCCTGGGGATCCCGACCATGGCTTCGTACCC
CTGCCATCAACACGCGTCTGCGTTCGACCAGGCTGCGCGTTCTCGCGGCCATAGCAACCGACGTACGGCG
TTGCGCCCTCGCCGGCAGCAAGAAGCCACGGAAGTCCGCCTGGAGCAGAAAATGCCCACGCTACTGCGGG
TTTATATAGACGGTCCTCACGGGATGGGGAAAACCACCACCACGCAACTGCTGGTGGCCCTGGGTTCGCG
CGACGATATCGTCTACGTACCCGAGCCGATGACTTACTGGCAGGTGCTGGGGGCTTCCGAGACAATCGCG
AACATCTACACCACACAACACCGCCTCGACCAGGGTGAGATATCGGCCGGGGACGCGGCGGTGGTAATGA
CAAGCGCCCAGATAACAATGGGCATGCCTTATGCCGTGACCGACGCCGTTCTGGCTCCTCATATCGGGGG
GGAGGCTGGGAGCTCACATGCCCCGCCCCCGGCCCTCACCCTCATCTTCGACCGCCATCCCATCGCCGCC
CTCCTGTGCTACCCGGCCGCGCGATACCTTATGGGCAGCATGACCCCCCAGGCCGTGCTGGCGTTCGTGG
CCCTCATCCCGCCGACCTTGCCCGGCACAAACATCGTGTTGGGGGCCCTTCCGGAGGACAGACACATCGA
CCGCCTGGCCAAACGCCAGCGCCCCGGCGAGCGGCTTGACCTGGCTATGCTGGCCGCGATTCGCCGCGTT
TACGGGCTGCTTGCCAATACGGTGCGGTATCTGCAGGGCGGCGGGTCGTGGCGGGAGGATTGGGGACAGC
TTTCGGGGACGGCCGTGCCGCCCCAGGGTGCCGAGCCCCAGAGCAACGCGGGCCCACGACCCCATATCGG
GGACACGTTATTTACCCTGTTTCGGGCCCCCGAGTTGCTGGCCCCCAACGGCGACCTGTACAACGTGTTT
GCCTGGGCCTTGGACGTCTTGGCCAAACGCCTCCGTCCCATGCACGTCTTTATCCTGGATTACGACCAAT
CGCCCGCCGGCTGCCGGGACGCCCTGCTGCAACTTACCTCCGGGATGGTCCAGACCCACGTCACCACCCC
CGGCTCCATACCGACGATCTGCGACCTGGCGCGCACGTTTGCCCGGGAGATGGGGGAGGCTAACTGAGGA
TCCCACGTCACTATTGTATACTCTATATTATACTCTATGTTATACTCTGTAATCCTACTCAATAAACGTG
TCACGCCTGTGAAACCGTACTAAGTCTCCCGTGTATTCTTATCACCATCAGGTGACATCCTCGCCCAGGC
TGTCAATCATGCCGGTATCGATTCCAGTAGCACCGGCCCCACGCTGACAACCCACTCTTGCAGCGTTAGC
AGCGCCCCTCTTAACAAGCCGACCCCCACCAGCGTCGCGGTTACTAACACTCCTCTCCCCGACCTGCAGC
CCAGCTAGTTTGGGCTGCCATAACACACAACCACAGACTGGGTGGCTGAAACAACAGAACTTTATTTCCT
CACAGTTCTGGAGACTGGGGTCCAAGGTAGAGGCAGGGGACGGGTTCGTTTCATTGGAGGCCTCTCTCCT
TGGCTTGTAGATGGTGGCTTCATCCCTGTCTTCCCAAGGTCTTCCCTAGTCTTCACATGTCTGTGTCCTC
ATCTCCTCTTATAAAGACACCAGTCGTGGATTAAGGCCTGCCCTCATGAACTTGTTTAACATCAGTTGCC
TCTTTAAAGGCCTTAACTTCAAATGCAGTCATTTTCTGTGGTGCTGGGGGTTAAGGCTTCAACATAGGGA
TTTTGGGGAGGGGGACACATAATAATCATCTCCGAGGGATTTATCCTTTGAGTCGTAGGGACTATTGACC
ATGACCGCCCTTCGGAATTTTTTTCATGTTCTTTGAGCTGTATCCTTTCTGATTCCTTTCTCTTAGGTGA
ACGGCCCTTTCCCTGCACGTGGCCAGACTGCCTTAAAAAGTTCTCCCGCTCAGACGAGCTGACCCGCCAC
TACCGGACCCACACTGGGGAAAAGCAGTTCCGCTGTCCGCTGTGTGAGAAGCGCTTCATGAGGAGTGACC
ACCTCACAAAGCACGCCCGGCGGCACACCGAGTTCCACCCCAGCATGATCAAGCGATCGAAAAAGGCGCT
GGCCAACGCACTAGGGAGCGGAGGAGGTTCCGGTGGAGGTGGTTCTGGAGATTACAAGGATGACGACGAT
AAGGGCGATTACAAGGATGACGACGATAAGGGAGATTACAAGGATGACGACGATAAGGTTTCAGGAAGCG
GAGCTACTAACTTCAGCCTGCTGAAGCAGGCTGGAGACGTGGAGGAGAACCCTGGACCTGGATCGTTTCG
CATGATTGAACAAGATGGATTGCACGCAGGTTCTCCGGCCGCTTGGGTGGAGAGGCTATTCGGCTATGAC
TGGGCACAACAGACAATCGGCTGCTCTGATGCCGCCGTGTTCCGGCTGTCAGCGCAGGGGCGCCCGGTTC
TTTTTGTCAAGACCGACCTGTCCGGTGCCCTGAATGAACTGCAGGACGAGGCAGCGCGGCTATCGTGGCT
GGCCACGACGGGCGTTCCTTGCGCAGCTGTGCTCGACGTTGTCACTGAAGCGGGAAGGGACTGGCTGCTA
TTGGGCGAAGTGCCGGGGCAGGATCTCCTGTCATCTCACCTTGCTCCTGCCGAGAAAGTATCCATCATGG
CTGATGCAATGCGGCGGCTGCATACGCTTGATCCGGCTACCTGCCCATTCGACCACCAAGCGAAACATCG
CATCGAGCGAGCACGTACTCGGATGGAAGCCGGTCTTGTCGATCAGGATGATCTGGACGAAGAGCATCAG
GGGCTCGCGCCAGCCGAACTGTTCGCCAGGCTCAAGGCGCGCATGCCCGACGGCGAGGATCTCGTCGTGA
CCCATGGCGATGCCTGCTTGCCGAATATCATGGTGGAAAATGGCCGCTTTTCTGGATTCATCGACTGTGG
CCGGCTGGGTGTGGCCGACCGCTATCAGGACATAGCGTTGGCTACCCGTGATATTGCTGAAGAGCTTGGC
GGCGAATGGGCTGACCGCTTCCTCGTGCTTTACGGTATCGCCGCTCCCGATTCGCAGCGCATCGCCTTCT
ATCGCCTTCTTGACGAGTTCTTCTGATTCGAACATCACGTGGAAGCCAGGGAGGGATGGACCCCGAAAGG
AGAAAAGTACTCCCAGGAAACAGACGCGTGAAAACTGAGCCCCAGAAGAGGCACACTTGACGGCACAGGA
AGTCACTGCTCTTTGGTCAATATTCTGATTTTCCTCTCCCTGCATTGTTTTTAAAAAGCACATTGTAGCC
TAAGATCAAAGTCAACAACACTCGGTCCCCTTGAAGAGGCAACTCTCTGAACCCGTCTCTGACTGTTGGA
GGGAAGGCAAATGCTTTTGGGTTTTTTGGTTTTTGTTTTTGTTTTTTTTTCTCCTTTTATTTTTTTGCGG
GGGAGGGTAGGGAGTGGGTGGGGGGGAGGGGGGTAAGGCCAAGACTGGGGTAGAATTTTAAAGATTCAAC
ACTGGTGTACATATGTCCGCTGGGTGAGTTGACCTGTGGCCTCGCACAGTGATTCTGGGCCCTTTATGCT
TGCTGTCTCTCAGAATTGTTTTCTTACCTTTTAATGTAATGACGAGTGTGCTTCAGTTTGTTTAGCAAAA
CCACTCTCTTGAATCACGTTAACTTTTGAGATTAAAAAAAAAAAAACGCCATAGCACAGCTGTCTTTATG
CAAGCAAGAGCACATCTACTCCAGCATGATCTGTCATCTAAAGACTTGAAAACAAAAAACAGTTACTTAT
AGTCAATGGGTAAGCAGAGTCTGAATTTATACTAATCAAGACAAACCTTGGAAAGTCCTCTCCACTGACT
GTAGCCTCCAATTCACTGGCCGTCGTTCACTGGCCGTCGTTTTACAACGTCGTGACTGGGAAAACCCTGG
CGTTACCCAACTTAATCGCCTTGCAGCACATCCCCCTTTCGCCAGCTGGCGTAATAGCGAAGAGGCCCGC
ACCGATCGCCCTTCCCAACAGTTGCGCAGCCTGAATGGCGAATGCGATTTATTCAACAAAGCCGCCGTCC
CGTCAAGTCAGCGTAATGCTCTGCCAGTGTTACAACCAATTAACCAATTCTGATTAGAAAAACTCATCGA
GCATCAAATGAAACTGCAATATATTCATATCAGGATTATCAATACCATATTTTTGAAAAAGCCGTTTCTG
TAATGAAGGAGAAAACTCACCGAGGCAGTTCCATAGGATGGCAAGATCCTGGTATCGGTCTGCGATTCCG
ACTCGTCCAACATCAATACAACCTATTAATTTCCCCTCGTCAAAAATAAGGTTATCAAGTGAGAAATCAC
CATGAGTGACGACTGAATCCGGTGAGAATGGCAAAAGCTTATGCATTTCTTTCCAGACTTGTTCAACAGG
CCAGCCATTACGCTCGTCATCAAAATCACTCGCATCAACCAAACCGTTATTCATTCGTGATTGCGCCTGA
GCGAGACGAAATACGCGATCGCTGTTAAAAGGACAATTACAAACAGGAATCGAATGCAACCGGCGCAGGA
ACACTGCCAGCGCATCAACAATATTTTCACCTGAATCAGGATATTCTTCTAATACCTGGAATGCTGTTTT
CCCGGGGATCGCAGTGGTGAGTAACCATGCATCATCAGGAGTACGGATAAAATGCTTGATGGTCGGAAGA
GGCATAAATTCCGTCAGCCAGTTTAGTCTGACCATCTCATCTGTAACATCATTGGCAACGCTACCTTTGC
CATGTTTCAGAAACAACTCTGGCGCATCGGGCTTCCCATACAATCGATAGATTGTCGCACCTGATTGCCC
GACATTATCGCGAGCCCATTTATACCCATATAAATCAGCATCCATGTTGGAATTTAATCGCGGCTTCGAG
CAAGACGTTTCCCGTTGAATATGGCTCATAACACCCCTTGTATTACTGTTTATGTAAGCAGACAGTTTTA
TTGTTCATGATGATATATTTTTATCTTGTGCAATGTAACATCAGAGATTTTGAGACACAACGTGGCTTTG
TTGAATAAATCGAACTTTTGCTGAGTTGAAGGATCAGATCACGCATCTTCCCGACAACGCAGACCGTTCC
GTGGCAAAGCAAAAGTTCAAAATCACCAACTGGTCCACCTACAACAAAGCTCTCATCAACCGTGGCTCCC
TCACTTTCTGGCTGGATGATGGGGCGATTCAGGCCTGGTATGAGTCAGCAACACCTTCTTCACGAGGCAG
ACCTCTCGACGGAGTTCCACTGAGCGTCAGACCCCGTAGAA
Features (pLannotate 1.2.2; 21 found; start..end, strand, type, name):
     18..606     +  rep_origin     ori: high-copy-number ColE1/pMB1/pBR322/pUC origin of replication
    975..1064    +  CDS            lacI (fragment): lac repressor; lacI; The lac repressor binds to the lac operator to inhibit transcription in E. coli. This inhibition can be relieved by adding lactose or isopropyl-β-D-thiogalactopyranoside (IPTG).
   1077..1098    +  protein_bind   CAP binding site: CAP binding activates transcription in the presence of cAMP. E. coli catabolite activator protein
   1113..1143    +  promoter       lac promoter: promoter for the E. coli lac operon
   1151..1167    +  protein_bind   lac operator: The lac repressor binds to the lac operator to inhibit transcription in E. coli. This inhibition can be relieved by adding lactose or isopropyl-β-D-thiogalactopyranoside (IPTG). lac repressor encoded by lacI
   1204..1259    -  misc_feature   MCS: pUC18/19 multiple cloning site
   1260..1279    -  misc_feature   MCS (fragment): pUC18/19 multiple cloning site
   1285..1367    +  enhancer       CMV enhancer (fragment): human cytomegalovirus immediate early enhancer; contains an 18-bp deletion relative to the standard CMV enhancer
   1439..1456    -  promoter       CMV promoter (fragment): human cytomegalovirus (CMV) immediate early promoter
   1519..1570    +  promoter       CMVd2 promoter: truncated human cytomegalovirus (CMV) immediate early promoter that yields moderately reduced expression relative to the full-length promoter
   1661..1732    -  CDS            UL24_HHV11 (fragment): Experimental evidence at protein level: Swiss-Prot protein existence level 1. May participate in nuclear egress of viral particles. Plays a role in the dispersal of several host nucleolar proteins including NCL/nucleolin and NPM1. Since deletion of host NCL/nucleolin negatively impact on nuclear egress, UL24 supposedly acts on this process through its effect on host nucleoli. From Human herpesvirus 1 (strain 17) (HHV-1) (Human herpes simplex virus 1).
   1802..2797    +  CDS            ΔTK: truncated herpes simplex virus thymidine kinase (Salomon et al., 1995) confers sensitivity to nucleoside analogs such as acyclovir or ganciclovir
   2909..3070    +  CDS            UL122 (fragment): VIE2_HCMVT - Experimental evidence at protein level: Swiss-Prot protein existence level 1. Stimulates viral early and late gene expression and thus play a crucial role in the regulation of productive infection. In addition, activates quiescent cells to reenter the cell cycle and upregulates several E2F-responsive genes, which are responsible for pushing the cell into S phase. In S-phase, inhibits cellular DNA synthesis and blocks further cell cycle progression. From Human cytomegalovirus (strain Towne) (HHV-5) (Human herpesvirus 5).
   3599..3676    +  CDS            EGR1 (fragment): EGR1_SERCA - Also known as ZENK From Serinus canaria (Island canary) (Fringilla canaria).
   3827..3880    +  CDS            3xFLAG (fragment): three tandem FLAG® epitope tags
   3884..3908    +  CDS            3xFLAG (fragment): three tandem FLAG® epitope tags
   3992..4783    +  CDS            neo: KKA2_KLEPN - Also known as kan, nptII. Experimental evidence at protein level: Swiss-Prot protein existence level 1. Resistance to kanamycin, neomycin, paromomycin, ribostamycin, butirosin and gentamicin B. From Klebsiella pneumoniae.
   5087..5107    +  intron         cat1 intron (fragment): castor bean catalase intron, modified
   5556..5712    +  CDS            lacZα (fragment): LacZα fragment of β-galactosidase; lacZ fragment
   5794..6609    -  CDS            KanR: aminoglycoside phosphotransferase; aph(3')-Ia; confers resistance to kanamycin in bacteria or G418 (Geneticin®) in eukaryotes
   6794..6934    +  CDS            TRA2_ECOLX (fragment): Protein predicted: Swiss-Prot protein existence level 4. Required for transposition of transposon Tn903. From Escherichia coli.
