[The description below was written by a language model from this plasmid's Addgene catalogue record and pLannotate feature annotations shown in this document.]
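Description:
pFETCh_KLF9 is a homology-directed repair donor plasmid built on the pFETCh_Donor backbone. It is used with CRISPR/Cas9 to add an epitope tag to the 3' end of the endogenous human KLF9 (BTEB1) coding sequence. It replicates in E. coli from a high-copy ColE1/pUC-type origin and is selected with kanamycin through an aph(3')-Ia KanR gene. Remnants of a pUC-style lac promoter/operator, multiple cloning site and lacZα fragment flank the insert region.

The payload, assembled by Gibson cloning, consists of two KLF9 homology arms flanking a 3xFLAG-P2A-NeoR cassette. The feature table shows the 3xFLAG and neo coding sequences in tandem on the same strand. A short zinc-finger-like match labelled EGR1 lies just upstream and probably reflects the KLF9 C-terminal coding sequence within the 5' arm rather than a separate element. After in-frame integration, the native KLF9 promoter drives a KLF9-3xFLAG fusion. The P2A peptide releases neomycin phosphotransferase as a separate protein, so edited cells can be enriched by G418 selection only when the locus is expressed. According to the depositor, the final two KLF9 codons were silently recoded to discourage sgRNA recognition of the donor.

The annotation also detects a truncated HSV thymidine kinase (ΔTK) downstream of partial CMV promoter fragments, outside the tagging cassette. Such a marker confers ganciclovir sensitivity and could serve for counter-selection against random integration, although the record does not state this use.

The depositor reports co-transfecting the plasmid with two PX458-based KLF9 guide plasmids into HepG2 cells. Editing was confirmed by PCR, and anti-FLAG ChIP-seq (the CETCh-seq approach) and immunoprecipitation followed by mass spectrometry were then carried out.
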