Addgene plasmid #86286: pFETCh_KLF9
Purpose: Donor vector for 3' FLAG tag of human KLF9
Depositing lab: Eric Mendenhall & Richard M. Myers. Depositing organization: University of Alabama in Huntsville. Publication: CETCh-seq: CRISPR epitope tagging ChIP-seq of DNA-binding proteins. Savic D, Partridge EC, Newberry KM, Smith SB, Meadows SK, Roberts BS, Mackiewicz M, Mendenhall EM, Myers RM. Genome Res. 2015 Sep 9. 10.1101/gr.193540.115 PubMed 26355004.
Backbone
  Vector backbone: pFETCh_Donor
  Vector type: CRISPR
Growth in bacteria
  Bacterial resistance: Kanamycin, 50 μg/mL
  Growth temperature: 37°C
  Growth strain: DH5alpha
  Copy number: High Copy
Gene/Insert
  Gene/Insert name: KLF9 homology arms
  Species: H. sapiens (human)
  Entrez Gene: KLF9 (a.k.a. BTEB, BTEB1)
  Tag / fusion protein: 3XFLAG-P2A-NeoR (C terminal on insert)
  Cloning method: Gibson Cloning
  Sequencing primers: 5′ acgcctgtgaaaccgtacta; 3′ aactgttgggaagggcgatc
Terms and licenses: Academic/Nonprofit Terms; Industry Terms: Not Available to Industry
Depositor comments: This plasmid was co-transfected along with PX458_KLF9_1 and PX458_KLF9_2 into HepG2 cells, and genomic editing was verified by PCR. The donor nucleotide sequence in the final two codons of the KLF9 gene are modified to discourage sgRNA recognition, while retaining the native amino acid sequence. We performed ChIP-seq on this cell line using anti-FLAG Sigma F1804 and obtained data that passed our quality tests. Immunoprecipitation with anti-FLAG Sigma F1804 followed by mass spectrometry identified KLF9. All released data, including ChIP-seq files and validation data, are available at the ENCODE web portal: https://www.encodeproject.org/search/?searchTerm=flag&type=Experiment&lab.title=Richard+Myers%2C+HAIB . Note: This plasmid is part of the Mendenhall and Meyers CRISPR-based Tagging system to add a tag (currently using FLAG) to endogenous proteins. Please see https://www.addgene.org/crispr/tagging/ for more details.
How to cite: pFETCh_KLF9 was a gift from Eric Mendenhall & Richard M. Myers (Addgene plasmid # 86286 ; http://n2t.net/addgene:86286 ; RRID:Addgene_86286)
